Addgene plasmid #251546: ABEx3_SpRY (ABE8e_M151E_nCas9_SpRY)
Purpose: Mammalian expression plasmid encoding an nCas9-SpRY adenine base editor (ABE8e) carrying the M151E mutation in the deaminase domain
Depositing lab: George Church. Depositing organization: Harvard Medical School. Publication: Engineered base editors with reduced bystander editing through directed evolution. Perrotta RM, Vinke S, Ferreira R, Moret M, Mahas A, Chiappino-Pepe A, Riedmayr LM, Mehra AT, Lehmann LS, Church GM. Nat Biotechnol. 2025 Dec 18. doi: 10.1038/s41587-025-02937-w. PubMed 41413244.
Backbone
  Vector backbone: pCMV
  Vector type: Mammalian Expression, CRISPR
Growth in bacteria
  Bacterial resistance: Ampicillin, 100 μg/mL
  Growth temperature: 37°C
  Growth strain: DH5alpha
  Copy number: High Copy
Gene/Insert
  Gene/Insert name: ecTadA(8e)_M151E-nCas9_SpRY
  Species: Synthetic
  Mutation: ABEx3 M151E
  Cloning method: Gibson Cloning
Terms and licenses: Academic/Nonprofit Terms; Industry Terms: Not Available to Industry
How to cite: ABEx3_SpRY (ABE8e_M151E_nCas9_SpRY) was a gift from George Church (Addgene plasmid # 251546 ; http://n2t.net/addgene:251546 ; RRID:Addgene_251546)
