[The description below was written by a language model from this plasmid's Addgene catalogue record and pLannotate feature annotations shown in this document.]
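Description:
ABEx3_SpRY (ABE8e_M151E_nCas9_SpRY) is a mammalian expression plasmid of about 8.2 kb, built on a pCMV backbone, that encodes an adenine base editor for CRISPR-directed A•T to G•C conversion. It is propagated in E. coli from a high-copy ColE1/pUC-type origin and selected with ampicillin through the bla (AmpR) gene and its own promoter. Remnants of a lac promoter/operator region, a lacI fragment, a bom fragment and short MCS and SV40 promoter fragments are backbone leftovers with no evident role in the payload.

The single expression cassette is driven by the human CMV immediate-early enhancer and promoter. A T7 promoter lies just upstream of the coding region, which could allow in vitro transcription, and the cassette ends with the bovine growth hormone polyadenylation signal. The open reading frame fuses an evolved E. coli TadA deaminase domain (the 8e variant, here carrying the additional M151E substitution that defines ABEx3) to the N-terminus of a Streptococcus pyogenes Cas9 derivative. The automated annotation labels the Cas9 segment as a dCas9 fragment, but the catalogue describes it as a nickase (nCas9) in the SpRY form. SpRY is an engineered variant with a greatly relaxed PAM requirement, which widens the range of targetable sites. The feature table does not annotate linkers, nuclear localization signals or tags, and no guide RNA cassette is present, so a guide would have to be supplied separately.

According to the associated publication title, the M151E change comes from directed evolution of base editors aimed at reducing bystander editing. The plasmid is therefore suited to transient expression in mammalian cells for more precise adenine base editing at sites with few PAM constraints.
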