Features (pLannotate 1.2.2; 16 found; start..end, strand, type, name):
      1..589     +  rep_origin     ori: high-copy-number ColE1/pMB1/pBR322/pUC origin of replication
    772..864     +  CDS            lacI (fragment): lac repressor; lacI; The lac repressor binds to the lac operator to inhibit transcription in E. coli. This inhibition can be relieved by adding lactose or isopropyl-β-D-thiogalactopyranoside (IPTG).
    877..898     +  protein_bind   CAP binding site: CAP binding activates transcription in the presence of cAMP. E. coli catabolite activator protein
    913..943     +  promoter       lac promoter: promoter for the E. coli lac operon
    951..967     +  protein_bind   lac operator: The lac repressor binds to the lac operator to inhibit transcription in E. coli. This inhibition can be relieved by adding lactose or isopropyl-β-D-thiogalactopyranoside (IPTG). lac repressor encoded by lacI
   1016..1032    -  misc_feature   MCS (fragment): pBluescript multiple cloning site
   1037..1058    -  promoter       SV40 promoter (fragment): SV40 enhancer and early promoter
   1062..1286    -  polyA_signal   bGH poly(A) signal: bovine growth hormone polyadenylation signal
   1403..5504    -  CDS            dCas9 (fragment): catalytically dead mutant of the Cas9 endonuclease from the Streptococcus pyogenes Type II CRISPR/Cas system RNA-guided DNA-binding protein that lacks endonuclease activity due to the D10A mutation in the RuvC catalytic domain and the N863A mutation in the HNH catalytic domain
   5607..6098    -  CDS            tadA: TADA_ECOLI - Also known as yfhC. Experimental evidence at protein level: Swiss-Prot protein existence level 1. Catalyzes the deamination of adenosine to inosine at the wobble position 34 of tRNA(Arg2). Essential for cell viability. From Escherichia coli (strain K12).
   6169..6187    -  promoter       T7 promoter: promoter for bacteriophage T7 RNA polymerase
   6229..6432    -  promoter       CMV promoter: human cytomegalovirus (CMV) immediate early promoter
   6433..6736    -  enhancer       CMV enhancer: human cytomegalovirus immediate early enhancer
   6967..7011    +  misc_feature   bom (fragment): basis of mobility region from pBR322
   7082..7186    +  promoter       AmpR promoter: bla
   7187..8047    +  CDS            AmpR: β-lactamase; bla; confers resistance to ampicillin, carbenicillin, and related antibiotics
>Addgene plasmid #251546 | ABEx3_SpRY (ABE8e_M151E_nCas9_SpRY) | addgene full sequence | sequence record 498921 | Addgene NGS Result
TTGAGATCCTTTTTTTCTGCGCGTAATCTGCTGCTTGCAAACAAAAAAACCACCGCTACCAGCGGTGGTT
TGTTTGCCGGATCAAGAGCTACCAACTCTTTTTCCGAAGGTAACTGGCTTCAGCAGAGCGCAGATACCAA
ATACTGTTCTTCTAGTGTAGCCGTAGTTAGGCCACCACTTCAAGAACTCTGTAGCACCGCCTACATACCT
CGCTCTGCTAATCCTGTTACCAGTGGCTGCTGCCAGTGGCGATAAGTCGTGTCTTACCGGGTTGGACTCA
AGACGATAGTTACCGGATAAGGCGCAGCGGTCGGGCTGAACGGGGGGTTCGTGCACACAGCCCAGCTTGG
AGCGAACGACCTACACCGAACTGAGATACCTACAGCGTGAGCTATGAGAAAGCGCCACGCTTCCCGAAGG
GAGAAAGGCGGACAGGTATCCGGTAAGCGGCAGGGTCGGAACAGGAGAGCGCACGAGGGAGCTTCCAGGG
GGAAACGCCTGGTATCTTTATAGTCCTGTCGGGTTTCGCCACCTCTGACTTGAGCGTCGATTTTTGTGAT
GCTCGTCAGGGGGGCGGAGCCTATGGAAAAACGCCAGCAACGCGGCCTTTTTACGGTTCCTGGCCTTTTG
CTGGCCTTTTGCTCACATGTTCTTTCCTGCGTTATCCCCTGATTCTGTGGATAACCGTATTACCGCCTTT
GAGTGAGCTGATACCGCTCGCCGCAGCCGAACGACCGAGCGCAGCGAGTCAGTGAGCGAGGAAGCGGAAG
AGCGCCCAATACGCAAACCGCCTCTCCCCGCGCGTTGGCCGATTCATTAATGCAGCTGGCACGACAGGTT
TCCCGACTGGAAAGCGGGCAGTGAGCGCAACGCAATTAATGTGAGTTAGCTCACTCATTAGGCACCCTAG
GCTTTACACTTTATGCTTCCGGCTCGTATGTTGTGTGGAATTGTGAGCGGATAACAATTTCACACAGGAA
ACAGCTATGACCATGATTACGCCAAGCTCTAGCTAGAGGTCGACGGTATCGAGCCCCAGCTGGTTCTTTC
CGCCTCAGAAGCCATAGAGCCCACCGCATCCCCAGCATGCCTGCTATTGTCTTCCCAATCCTCCCCCTTG
CTGTCCTGCCCCACCCCACCCCCCAGAATAGAATGACACCTACTCAGACAATGCGATGCAATTTCCTCAT
TTTATTAGGAAAGGACAGTGGGAGTGGCACCTTCCAGGGTCAAGGAAGGCACGGGGGAGGGGCAAACAAC
AGATGGCTGGCAACTAGAAGGCACAGTCGAGGCTGATCAGCGGGTTTAAACTCAATGGTGATGGTGATGA
TGACCGGTTAGACTTTCCTCTTCTTCTTGGGCTCGAATTCGCTGCCGTCGGCGGTTCTTTTTGAGCCGCC
AGAGTCACCTCCCAGCTGAGACAGGTCGATCCGTGTCTCGTACAGGCCGGTGATGCTCTGGTGGATCAGG
GTGGCGTCCAGCACCTCTTTGGTGCTTCTGTACTGCTTGGGGTCGATGGTGGTGTCAAAGTACTTGAAGG
CTCTAGGGGCTCCCAGTCTGGTCAGGGTAAACAGGTGGATGATATTCTCGGCCTGCTCTCTGATGGGCTT
ATCCCGGTGCTTGTTGTAGGCGGACAGCACTTTGTCCAGATTAGCGTCGGCCAGGATCACTCTCTTGGAG
AACTCGCTGATCTGCTCGATGATCTCGTCCAGGTAGTGCTTGTGCTGTTCCACAAACAGCTGTTTCTGCT
CATTATCCTCGGGGGAGCCCTTCAGCTTCTCATAGTGGCTGGCCAGGTACAGGAAGTTCACATATTTGGA
GGGCAGGGCCAGTTCGTTTCCCTTCTGCAGCTGCTTGGCAGAGGCCAGCATTCTCTTCCGGCCGTTTTCC
AGCTCGAACAGGGAGTACTTAGGCAGCTTGATGATCAGGTCCTTTTTCACTTCTTTGTAGCCCTTGGCTT
CCAGAAAGTCGATGGGATTCTTCTCGAAGCTGCTTCTTTCCATGATGGTGATCCCCAGCAGCTCTTTCAC
ACTCTTCAGTTTCTTGGACTTGCCCTTTTCCACTTTGGCCACCACCAGCACAGAATAGGCCACGGTGGGC
CACAGGAAGCCGCCGTACTTCTTAGGGTCCCAGTCCTTCTTTCTGGCGATCAGCTTATCGCTGTTCCTCT
TGGGTCTGATAGACTCTTTGCTGAAGCCGCCTGTCTGCACCTCGGTCTTTTTCACGATATTCACTTGGGG
CATGCTCAGCACTTTCCGCACGGTGGCAAAATCCCGGCCCTTATCCCACACGATCTCCCCGGTTTCGCCG
TTTGTCTCGATCAGAGGCCGCTTCCGGATCTCGCCGTTGGCCAGGGTAATCTCGGTCTTGAAAAAGTTCA
TGATGTTGCTGTAGAAGAAGTACTTGGCGGTAGCCTTGCCGATTTCCTGCTCGCTCTTGGCGATCATCTT
CCGCACGTCGTACACCTTGTAGTCGCCGTACACGAACTCGCTTTCCAGCTTAGGGTACTTTTTGATCAGG
GCGGTTCCCACGACGGCGTTCAGGTAGGCGTCGTGGGCGTGGTGGTAGTTGTTGATCTCGCGCACTTTGT
AAAACTGGAAATCCTTCCGGAAATCGGACACCAGCTTGGACTTCAGGGTGATCACTTTCACTTCCCGGAT
CAGCTTGTCATTCTCGTCGTACTTAGTGTTCATCCGGGAGTCCAGGATCTGTGCCACGTGCTTTGTGATC
TGCCGGGTTTCCACCAGCTGTCTCTTGATGAAGCCGGCCTTATCCAGTTCGCTCAGGCCGCCTCTCTCGG
CCTTGGTCAGATTGTCGAACTTTCTCTGGGTAATCAGCTTGGCGTTCAGCAGCTGCCGCCAGTAGTTCTT
CATCTTCTTCACGACCTCTTCGGAGGGCACGTTGTCGCTCTTGCCCCGGTTCTTGTCGCTTCTGGTCAGC
ACCTTGTTGTCGATGGAGTCGTCCTTCAGAAAGCTCTGAGGCACGATATGGTCCACATCGTAGTCGGACA
GCCGGTTGATGTCCAGTTCCTGGTCCACGTACATATCCCGCCCATTCTGCAGGTAGTACAGGTACAGCTT
CTCGTTCTGCAGCTGGGTGTTTTCCACGGGGTGTTCTTTCAGGATCTGGCTGCCCAGCTCTTTGATGCCC
TCTTCGATCCGCTTCATTCTCTCGCGGCTGTTCTTCTGTCCCTTCTGGGTGGTCTGGTTCTCTCTGGCCA
TTTCGATCACGATGTTCTCGGGCTTGTGCCGGCCCATCACTTTCACGAGCTCGTCCACCACCTTCACTGT
CTGCAGGATGCCCTTCTTAATGGCGGGGCTGCCGGCCAGATTGGCAATGTGCTCGTGCAGGCTATCGCCC
TGGCCGGACACCTGGGCTTTCTGGATGTCCTCTTTAAAGGTCAGGCTGTCGTCGTGGATCAGCTGCATGA
AGTTTCTGTTGGCGAAGCCGTCGGACTTCAGGAAATCCAGGATTGTCTTGCCGGACTGCTTGTCCCGGAT
GCCGTTGATCAGCTTCCGGCTCAGCCTGCCCCAGCCGGTGTATCTCCGCCGCTTCAGCTGCTTCATCACT
TTGTCGTCGAACAGGTGGGCATAGGTTTTCAGCCGTTCCTCGATCATCTCTCTGTCCTCAAACAGTGTCA
GGGTCAGCACGATATCTTCCAGAATGTCCTCGTTTTCCTCATTGTCCAGGAAGTCCTTGTCCTTGATAAT
TTTCAGCAGATCGTGGTATGTGCCCAGGGAGGCGTTGAACCGATCTTCCACGCCGGAGATTTCCACGGAG
TCGAAGCACTCGATTTTCTTGAAGTAGTCCTCTTTCAGCTGCTTCACGGTCACTTTCCGGTTGGTCTTGA
ACAGCAGGTCCACGATGGCCTTTTTCTGCTCGCCGCTCAGGAAGGCGGGCTTTCTCATTCCCTCGGTCAC
GTATTTCACTTTGGTCAGCTCGTTATACACGGTGAAGTACTCGTACAGCAGGCTGTGCTTGGGCAGCACC
TTCTCGTTGGGCAGGTTCTTATCGAAGTTGGTCATCCGCTCGATGAAGCTCTGGGCGGAAGCGCCCTTGT
CCACCACTTCCTCGAAGTTCCAGGGGGTGATGGTTTCCTCGCTCTTTCTGGTCATCCAGGCGAATCTGCT
GTTTCCCCTGGCCAGAGGGCCCACGTAGTAGGGGATGCGGAAGGTCAGGATCTTCTCGATCTTTTCCCGG
TTGTCCTTCAGGAATGGGTAAAAATCTTCCTGCCGCCGCAGAATGGCGTGCAGCTCTCCCAGGTGGATCT
GGTGGGGGATGCTGCCGTTGTCGAAGGTCCGCTGCTTCCGCAGCAGGTCCTCTCTGTTCAGCTTCACGAG
CAGTTCCTCGGTGCCGTCCATCTTTTCCAGGATGGGCTTGATGAACTTGTAGAACTCTTCCTGGCTGGCT
CCGCCGTCAATGTAGCCGGCGTAGCCGTTCTTGCTCTGGTCGAAGAAAATCTCTTTGTACTTCTCAGGCA
GCTGCTGCCGCACGAGAGCTTTCAGCAGGGTCAGGTCCTGGTGGTGCTCGTCGTATCTCTTGATCATAGA
GGCGCTCAGGGGGGCCTTGGTGATCTCGGTGTTCACTCTCAGGATGTCGCTCAGCAGGATGGCGTCGGAC
AGGTTCTTGGCGGCCAGAAACAGGTCGGCGTACTGGTCGCCGATCTGGGCCAGCAGGTTGTCCAGGTCGT
CGTCGTAGGTGTCCTTGCTCAGCTGCAGTTTGGCATCCTCGGCCAGGTCGAAGTTGCTCTTGAAGTTGGG
GGTCAGGCCCAGGCTCAGGGCAATCAGGTTTCCGAACAGGCCATTCTTCTTCTCGCCGGGCAGCTGGGCG
ATCAGATTTTCCAGCCGTCTGCTCTTGCTCAGTCTGGCAGACAGGATGGCCTTGGCGTCCACGCCGCTGG
CGTTGATGGGGTTTTCCTCGAACAGCTGGTTGTAGGTCTGCACCAGCTGGATGAACAGCTTGTCCACGTC
GCTGTTGTCGGGGTTCAGGTCGCCCTCGATCAGGAAGTGGCCCCGGAACTTGATCATGTGGGCCAGGGCC
AGATAGATCAGCCGCAGGTCGGCCTTGTCGGTGCTGTCCACCAGTTTCTTTCTCAGGTGGTAGATGGTGG
GGTACTTCTCGTGGTAGGCCACCTCGTCCACGATGTTGCCGAAGATGGGGTGCCGCTCGTGCTTCTTATC
CTCTTCCACCAGGAAGGACTCTTCCAGTCTGTGGAAGAAGCTGTCGTCCACCTTGGCCATCTCGTTGCTG
AAGATCTCTTGCAGATAGCAGATCCGGTTCTTCCGTCTGGTGTATCTTCTTCTGGCGGTTCTCTTCAGCC
GGGTTCTCTCGGCTGTTTCGCCGCTGTCGAACAGCAGGGCTCCGATCAGGTTCTTCTTGATGCTGTGCCG
GTCGGTGTTGCCCAGCACCTTGAATTTCTTGCTGGGCACCTTGTACTCGTCGGTGATCACGGCCCAGCCC
ACAGAGTTGGTGCCGATGGCCAGGCCGATGCTGTACTTCTTGTCTGACCCCCCGCTGCTGCCCCCGCTGC
TTTCAGGTGTTGCGCTCTCGCTTGTGCCAGGTGTCTCAGAGCCAGAGGAGCCTCCGCTAGATCCTCCGGA
GTTGATGGAGCTCTGGGCCTTCTTCTGAGCATTGAACACCTGTCTAGGCTCCCGATAGAAATCGCACAGC
AGGGCGGCACATTCATCTGCCAGGATTCCCTCGGTAATTTCGACGCGGTGATTCATGCCGGGGTAGTTCA
GCACGTTCATCAGGGAGCCTGCGGCGCCTCTTTTTGAGTTCCTCACGCCAAACACCACGCGGCCGATCCT
AGAGTGGATCATGGCGCCGGCGCACATCACGCAAGGCTCGAATGTCACGTACAGGGTGGCGTCAATCAGT
CTGTAGTTCTGCATGACCAGGCCGCCCTGTCTCAGGGCCATAATTTCGGCATGGGCTGTTGGGTCGTGCA
GGCCGATGGCTCTGTTCCAGCCCTCGCCGATCACTCTATTGTTCAGCACCAGCACGGCTCCCACAGGCAC
CTCCCTCTCATCCCGTGCCCTCTTGGCCAGGGTCAGGGCATGTCTCATCCAGTACTCGTGGGAAAACTCC
ACCTCAGAGACTTTCCGCTTCTTCTTTGGTGACTCGAACTCGCTTCCGTCGGCTGTCCGTTTCATGGTGG
CGGCTCTCCCTATAGTGAGTCGTATTAGCGGCCGCGGATCTCTAGCGGATCTGACGGTTCACTAAACCAG
CTCTGCTTATATAGACCTCCCACCGTACACGCCTACCGCCCATTTGCGTCAATGGGGCGGAGTTGTTACG
ACATTTTGGAAAGTCCCGTTGATTTTGGTGCCAAAACAAACTCCCATTGACGTCAATGGGGTGGAGACTT
GGAAATCCCCGTGAGTCAAACCGCTATCCACGCCCATTGATGTACTGCCAAAACCGCATCACCATGGTAA
TAGCGATGACTAATACGTAGATGTACTGCCAAGTAGGAAAGTCCCATAAGGTCATGTACTGGGCATAATG
CCAGGCGGGCCATTTACCGTCATTGACGTCAATAGGGGGCGTACTTGGCATATGATACACTTGATGTACT
GCCAAGTGGGCAGTTTACCGTAAATACTCCACCCATTGACGTCAATGGAAAGTCCCTATTGGCGTTACTA
TGGGAACATACGTCATTATTGACGTCAATGGGCGGGGGTCGTTGGGCGGTCAGCCAGGCGGGCCATTTAC
CGTAAGTTATGTAACGCGGAACTCAATATATGGGCTATGAACTAATGACCCCGTAATTGATTACTATTAA
TAACTAGTCAATAATCAATGTCAACGCGTATATCTGGCCCGTACATCGCGAAGCAGCGCAAAACGCCTAA
CCCTAAGCAGATTCTTCATGCAATTGTCGGTCAAGCCTTGCCTTGTTGTAGCTTAAATTTTGCTCGCGCA
CTACTCAGCGACCTCCAACACACAAGCAGGGAGCAGATACTGGCTTAACTATGCGGCATCAGAGCAGATT
GTACTGAGAGTCGACCCTAGGGGATCGGGAGATCGATCTCCCGATCCGTCGACGTCAGGTGGCACTTTTC
GGGGAAATGTGCGCGGAACCCCTATTTGTTTATTTTTCTAAATACATTCAAATATGTATCCGCTCATGAG
ACAATAACCCTGATAAATGCTTCAATAATATTGAAAAAGGAAGAGTATGAGTATTCAACATTTCCGTGTC
GCCCTTATTCCCTTTTTTGCGGCATTTTGCCTTCCTGTTTTTGCTCACCCAGAAACGCTGGTGAAAGTAA
AAGATGCTGAAGATCAGTTGGGTGCACGAGTGGGTTACATCGAACTGGATCTCAACAGCGGTAAGATCCT
TGAGAGTTTTCGCCCCGAAGAACGTTTTCCAATGATGAGCACTTTTAAAGTTCTGCTATGTGGCGCGGTA
TTATCCCGTATTGACGCCGGGCAAGAGCAACTCGGTCGCCGCATACACTATTCTCAGAATGACTTGGTTG
AGTACTCACCAGTCACAGAAAAGCATCTTACGGATGGCATGACAGTAAGAGAATTATGCAGTGCTGCCAT
AACCATGAGTGATAACACTGCGGCCAACTTACTTCTGACAACGATCGGAGGACCGAAGGAGCTAACCGCT
TTTTTGCACAACATGGGGGATCATGTAACTCGCCTTGATCGTTGGGAACCGGAGCTGAATGAAGCCATAC
CAAACGACGAGCGTGACACCACGATGCCTGTAGCAATGGCAACAACGTTGCGCAAACTATTAACTGGCGA
ACTACTTACTCTAGCTTCCCGGCAACAATTAATAGACTGGATGGAGGCGGATAAAGTTGCAGGACCACTT
CTGCGCTCGGCCCTTCCGGCTGGCTGGTTTATTGCTGATAAATCTGGAGCCGGTGAGCGTGGGTCTCGCG
GTATCATTGCAGCACTGGGGCCAGATGGTAAGCCCTCCCGTATCGTAGTTATCTACACGACGGGGAGTCA
GGCAACTATGGATGAACGAAATAGACAGATCGCTGAGATAGGTGCCTCACTGATTAAGCATTGGTAACTG
TCAGACCAAGTTTACTCATATATACTTTAGATTGATTTAAAACTTCATTTTTAATTTAAAAGGATCTAGG
TGAAGATCCTTTTTGATAATCTCATGACCAAAATCCCTTAACGTGAGTTTTCGTTCCACTGAGTGTCAGA
CCCCGTAGAAAAGATCAAAGGATCTTC
